>Addgene plasmid #227674 | PEmax_2star_IVT | addgene full sequence | sequence record 493416 | Addgene Long Read Sequencing Result
CACATGTTCTTTCCTGCGTTATCCCCTGATTCTGTGGATAACCGTATTACCGCCTTTGAGTGAGCTGATA
CCGCTCGCCGCAGCCGAACGACCGAGCGCAGCGAGTCAGTGAGCGAGGAAGCGGAAGAGCGCCCAATACG
CAAACCGCCTCTCCCCGCGCGTTGGCCGATTCATTAATGCAGCTGGCACGACAGGTTTCCCGACTGGAAA
GCGGGCAGTGAGCGCAACGCAATTAATGTGAGTTAGCTCACTCATTAGGCACCCCAGGCTTTACACTTTA
TGCTTCCGGCTCGTATGTTGTGTGGAATTGTGAGCGGATAACAATTTCACACAGGAAACAGCTATGACAC
CGTCAGATCCGCTAGAGATCCGCGGCCGCTAATACGACTCACTATAAGGAGAATAAACTAGTATTCTTCT
GGTCCCCACAGACTCAGAGAGAACCCGCCACCATGGCCGCTCCGGCAGCTAAGAAAAAGAAACTGGATGG
CAGCAAACGGACAGCCGACGGAAGCGAGTTCGAGTCACCAAAGAAGAAGCGGAAAGTCGACAAGAAGTAC
AGCATCGGCCTGGACATCGGCACCAACTCTGTGGGCTGGGCCGTGATCACCGACGAGTACAAGGTGCCCA
GCAAGAAATTCAAGGTGCTGGGCAACACCGACCGGCACAGCATCAAGAAGAACCTGATCGGAGCCCTGCT
GTTCGACAGCGGCGAAACAGCCGAGGCCACCCGGCTGAAGAGAACCGCCAGAAGAAGATACACCAGACGG
AAGAACCGGATCTGCTATCTGCAAGAGATCTTCAGCAACGAGATGGCCAAGGTGGACGACAGCTTCTTCC
ACAGACTGGAAGAGTCCTTCCTGGTGGAAGAGGATAAGAAGCACGAGCGGCACCCCATCTTCGGCAACAT
CGTGGACGAGGTGGCCTACCACGAGAAGTACCCCACCATCTACCACCTGAGAAAGAAACTGGTGGACAGC
ACCGACAAGGCCGACCTGCGGCTGATCTATCTGGCCCTGGCCCACATGATCAAGTTCCGGGGCCACTTCC
TGATCGAGGGCGACCTGAACCCCGACAACAGCGACGTGGACAAGCTGTTCATCCAGCTGGTGCAGACCTA
CAACCAGCTGTTCGAGGAAAACCCCATCAACGCCAGCGGCGTGGACGCCAAGGCCATCCTGTCTGCCAGA
CTGAGCAAGAGCAGAAAGCTGGAAAATCTGATCGCCCAGCTGCCCGGCGAGAAGAAGAATGGCCTGTTCG
GAAACCTGATTGCCCTGAGCCTGGGCCTGACCCCCAACTTCAAGAGCAACTTCGACCTGGCCGAGGATGC
CAAACTGCAGCTGAGCAAGGACACCTACGACGACGACCTGGACAACCTGCTGGCCCAGATCGGCGACCAG
TACGCCGACCTGTTTCTGGCCGCCAAGAACCTGTCCGACGCCATCCTGCTGAGCGACATCCTGAGAGTGA
ACACCGAGATCACCAAGGCCCCCCTGAGCGCCTCTATGATCAAGAGATACGACGAGCACCACCAGGACCT
GACCCTGCTGAAAGCTCTCGTGCGGCAGCAGCTGCCTGAGAAGTACAAAGAGATTTTCTTCGACCAGAGC
AAGAACGGCTACGCCGGCTACATTGACGGCGGAGCCAGCCAGGAAGAGTTCTACAAGTTCATCAAGCCCA
TCCTGGAAAAGATGGACGGCACCGAGGAACTGCTCGTGAAGCTGAAGAGAGAGGACCTGCTGCGGAAGCA
GCGGACCTTCGACAACGGCAGCATCCCCCACCAGATCCACCTGGGAGAGCTGCACGCCATTCTGCGGCGG
CAGGAAGATTTTTACCCATTCCTGAAGGACAACCGGGAAAAGATCGAGAAGATCCTGACCTTCCGCATCC
CCTACTACGTGGGCCCTCTGGCCAGGGGAAACAGCAGATTCGCCTGGATGACCAGAAAGAGCGAGGAAAC
CATCACCCCCTGGAACTTCGAGGAAGTGGTGGACAAGGGCGCTTCCGCCCAGAGCTTCATCGAGCGGATG
ACCAACTTCGATAAGAACCTGCCCAACGAGAAGGTGCTGCCCAAGCACAGCCTGCTGTACGAGTACTTCA
CCGTGTATAACGAGCTGACCAAAGTGAAATACGTGACCGAGGGAATGAGAAAGCCCGCCTTCCTGAGCGG
CGAGCAGAAAAAGGCCATCGTGGACCTGCTGTTCAAGACCAACCGGAAAGTGACCGTGAAGCAGCTGAAA
GAGGACTACTTCAAGAAAATCGAGTGCTTCGACTCCGTGGAAATCTCCGGCGTGGAAGATCGGTTCAACG
CCTCCCTGGGCACATACCACGATCTGCTGAAAATTATCAAGGACAAGGACTTCCTGGACAATGAGGAAAA
CGAGGACATTCTGGAAGATATCGTGCTGACCCTGACACTGTTTGAGGACAGAGAGATGATCGAGGAACGG
CTGAAAACCTATGCCCACCTGTTCGACGACAAAGTGATGAAGCAGCTGAAGCGGCGGAGATACACCGGCT
GGGGCAGGCTGAGCCGGAAGCTGATCAACGGCATCCGGGACAAGCAGTCCGGCAAGACAATCCTGGATTT
CCTGAAGTCCGACGGCTTCGCCAACAGAAACTTCATGCAGCTGATCCACGACGACAGCCTGACCTTTAAA
GAGGACATCCAGAAAGCCCAGGTGTCCGGCCAGGGCGATAGCCTGCACGAGCACATTGCCAATCTGGCCG
GCAGCCCCGCCATTAAGAAGGGCATCCTGCAGACAGTGAAGGTGGTGGACGAGCTCGTGAAAGTGATGGG
CCGGCACAAGCCCGAGAACATCGTGATCGAAATGGCCAGAGAGAACCAGACCACCCAGAAGGGACAGAAG
AACAGCCGCGAGAGAATGAAGCGGATCGAAGAGGGCATCAAAGAGCTGGGCAGCCAGATCCTGAAAGAAC
ACCCCGTGGAAAACACCCAGCTGCAGAACGAGAAGCTGTACCTGTACTACCTGCAGAATGGGCGGGATAT
GTACGTGGACCAGGAACTGGACATCAACCGGCTGTCCGACTACGATGTGGACGCTATCGTGCCTCAGAGC
TTTCTGAAGGACGACTCCATCGACAACAAGGTGCTGACCAGAAGCGACAAGAACCGGGGCAAGAGCGACA
ACGTGCCCTCCGAAGAGGTCGTGAAGAAGATGAAGAACTACTGGCGGCAGCTGCTGAACGCCAAGCTGAT
TACCCAGAGAAAGTTCGACAATCTGACCAAGGCCGAGAGAGGCGGCCTGAGCGAACTGGATAAGGCCGGC
TTCATCAAGAGACAGCTGGTGGAAACCCGGCAGATCACAAAGCACGTGGCACAGATCCTGGACTCCCGGA
TGAACACTAAGTACGACGAGAATGACAAGCTGATCCGGGAAGTGAAAGTGATCACCCTGAAGTCCAAGCT
GGTGTCCGATTTCCGGAAGGATTTCCAGTTTTACAAAGTGCGCGAGATCAACAACTACCACCACGCCCAC
GACGCCTACCTGAACGCCGTCGTGGGAACCGCCCTGATCAAAAAGTACCCTAAGCTGGAAAGCGAGTTCG
TGTACGGCGACTACAAGGTGTACGACGTGCGGAAGATGATCGCCAAGAGCGAGCAGGAAATCGGCAAGGC
TACCGCCAAGTACTTCTTCTACAGCAACATCATGAACTTTTTCAAGACCGAGATTACCCTGGCCAACGGC
GAGATCCGGAAGCGGCCTCTGATCGAGACAAACGGCGAAACCGGGGAGATCGTGTGGGATAAGGGCCGGG
ATTTTGCCACCGTGCGGAAAGTGCTGAGCATGCCCCAAGTGAATATCGTGAAAAAGACCGAGGTGCAGAC
AGGCGGCTTCAGCAAAGAGTCTATCCTGCCCAAGAGGAACAGCGATAAGCTGATCGCCAGAAAGAAGGAC
TGGGACCCTAAGAAGTACGGCGGCTTCGACAGCCCCACCGTGGCCTATTCTGTGCTGGTGGTGGCCAAAG
TGGAAAAGGGCAAGTCCAAGAAACTGAAGAGTGTGAAAGAGCTGCTGGGGATCACCATCATGGAAAGAAG
CAGCTTCGAGAAGAATCCCATCGACTTTCTGGAAGCCAAGGGCTACAAAGAAGTGAAAAAGGACCTGATC
ATCAAGCTGCCTAAGTACTCCCTGTTCGAGCTGGAAAACGGCCGGAAGAGAATGCTGGCCTCTGCCGGCG
AACTGCAGAAGGGAAACGAACTGGCCCTGCCCTCCAAATATGTGAACTTCCTGTACCTGGCCAGCCACTA
TGAGAAGCTGAAGGGCTCCCCCGAGGATAATGAGCAGAAACAGCTGTTTGTGGAACAGCACAAGCACTAC
CTGGACGAGATCATCGAGCAGATCAGCGAGTTCTCCAAGAGAGTGATCCTGGCCGACGCTAATCTGGACA
AAGTGCTGTCCGCCTACAACAAGCACCGGGATAAGCCCATCAGAGAGCAGGCCGAGAATATCATCCACCT
GTTTACCCTGACCAATCTGGGAGCCCCTGCCGCCTTCAAGTACTTTGACACCACCATCGACCGGAAGAGG
TACACCAGCACCAAAGAGGTGCTGGACGCCACCCTGATCCACCAGAGCATCACCGGCCTGTACGAGACAC
GGATCGACCTGTCTCAGCTGGGAGGTGACTCCGGCGGAAGCTCTGGTGGCAGCAAGCGGACCGCCGACGG
CTCTGAATTCGAGAGCCCTAAGAAGAAAAGAAAGGTGAGCGGAGGCTCTAGCGGCGGAAGCACCCTGAAC
ATTGAAGACGAGTATAGACTGCATGAAACAAGCAAGGAACCCGACGTGTCCCTGGGCTCCACCTGGCTGT
CCGACTTTCCCCAGGCCTGGGCCGAGACAGGAGGAATGGGCCTGGCCGTGCGGCAGGCACCCCTGATCAT
CCCTCTGAAGGCCACCTCTACACCCGTGAGCATCAAGCAGTACCCTATGTCTCAGGAGGCCAGACTGGGC
ATCAAGCCTCACATCCAGAGGCTGCTGGACCAGGGCATCCTGGTGCCATGCCAGAGCCCCTGGAACACAC
CACTGCTGCCCGTGAAGAAGCCAGGCACCAATGACTATAGACCCGTGCAGGATCTGAGAGAGGTGAACAA
GAGGGTGGAGGATATCCACCCCACCGTGCCCAACCCTTACAATCTGCTGTCCGGCCTGCCCCCTTCTCAC
CAGTGGTATACAGTGCTGGACCTGAAGGATGCCTTCTTTTGTCTGAGACTGCACCCTACCAGCCAGCCAC
TGTTCGCCTTTGAGTGGAGGGACCCTGAGATGGGCATCTCTGGCCAGCTGACCTGGACACGCCTGCCTCA
GGGCTTCAAGAATAGCCCAACACTGTTTAACGAGGCCCTGCACCGCGACCTGGCAGATTTCCGGATCCAG
CACCCAGATCTGATCCTGCTGCAGTACATGGACGATCTGCTGCTGGCCGCCACCAGCGAGCTGGATTGCC
AGCAGGGAACACGCGCCCTGCTGCAGACCCTGGGAAACCTGGGATATAGGGCATCCGCCAAGAAGGCCCA
GATCTGTCAGAAGCAGGTGAAGTACCTGGGCTATCTGCTGAAGGAGGGCCAGAGATGGCTGACAGAGGCC
AGGAAGGAGACAGTGATGGGCCAGCCAACACCCAAGACCCCAAGACAGCTGAGGGAGTTCCTGGGCAAAG
CAGGATTTTGCAGGCTGTTCATCCCAGGATTCGCAGAGATGGCAGCACCTCTGTACCCACTGACCAAGCC
GGGCACCCTGTTTAATTGGGGCCCTGACCAGCAGAAGGCCTATCAGGAGATCAAGCAGGCCCTGCTGACA
GCACCAGCCCTGGGCCTGCCAGACCTGACCAAGCCTTTCGAGCTGTTTGTGGATGAGAAGCAGGGCTACG
CCAAGGGCGTGCTGACCCAGAAGCTGGGACCATGGAGACGGCCCGTGGCCTATCTGTCCAAGAAGCTGGA
CCCAGTGGCAGCAGGATGGCCACCATGCCTGAGGATGGTGGCAGCAATCGCCGTGCTGACAAAGGATGCC
GGCAAGCTGACCATGGGACAGCCACTGGTCATCAAGGCACCACACGCAGTGGAGGCCCTGGTGAAGCAGC
CTCCAGATCGCTGGCTGTCTAACGCCCGGATGACACACTACCAGGCCCTGCTGCTGGACACCGATCGCGT
GCAGTTTGGCCCTGTGGTGGCCCTGAATCCAGCCACCCTGCTGCCTCTGCCAGAGGAGGGCCTGCAGCAC
AACTGTCTGGACATCCTGGCAGAGGCACACGGAACAAGGCCAGACCTGACCGATCAGCCCCTGCCTGACG
CCGATCACACATGGTATACCGATGGAAGCTCCCTGCTGCAGGAGGGCCAGAGGAAGGCAGGAGCAGCAGT
GACCACAGAGACAGAAGTGATCTGGGCCAAGGCCCTGCCAGCAGGCACATCCGCCCAGCGGGCCGAGCTG
ATCGCCCTGACCCAGGCCCTGAAGATGGCCGAGGGCAAGAAGCTGAACGTGTACACAGACTCCAGATATG
CCTTCGCCACCGCACACATCCACGGAGAGATCTACAGGCGCCGGTGCTGGCTGACCTCTGAGGGCAAGGA
GATCAAGAACAAGGATGAGATCCTGGCCCTGCTGAAGGCCCTGTTTCTGCCCAAGCGGCTGAGCATCATC
CACTGTCCTGGACACCAGAAGGGACACTCCGCCGAGGCAAGGGGCAATCGGATGGCCGACCAGGCCGCCA
GAAAGGCTGCTATTACTGAAACTCCCGACACTTCCACTCTGCTGATTGAAAACTCCTCCCCTTCTGGCGG
CTCAAAAAGAACCGCCGACGGCAGCGAATTCGAGTCTCCCAAGAAGAAGAGGAAAGTCGGCTCTGGCCCT
GCCGCTAAGAGAGTGAAGCTGGACTAATGACTCGAGCTGGTACTGCATGCACACAATGCTAGCTGCCCCT
TTCCCGTCCTGGGTACCCCGAGTCTCCCCCGACCTCGGGTCCCAGGTATGCTCCCACCTCCACCTGCCCC
ACTCACCACCTCTGCTAGTTCCAGACACCTCCCAAGCACGCAGCAATGCAGCTCAAAACGCTTAGCCTAG
CCACACCCCCACGGGAAACAGCAGTGATTAACCTTTAGCAATAAACGAAAGTTTAACTAAGCTATACTAA
CCCCAGGGTTGGTCAATTTCGTGCCAGCCACACCCTGGAGCTAGCAAAAAAAAAAAAAAAAGAGACGGTT
TAAACCCGCTGATCAGCCTCGACTGTGCCTCGTGATACGCCTATTTTTATAGGTTAATGTCATGATAATA
ATGGTTTCTTAGACGTCAGGTGGCACTTTTCGGGGAAATGTGCGCGGAACCCCTATTTGTTTATTTTTCT
AAATACATTCAAATATGTATCCGCTCATGAGACAATAACCCTGATAAATGCTTCAATAATATTGAAAAAG
GAAGAGTATGAGTATTCAACATTTCCGTGTCGCCCTTATTCCCTTTTTTGCGGCATTTTGCCTTCCTGTT
TTTGCTCACCCAGAAACGCTGGTGAAAGTAAAAGATGCTGAAGATCAGTTGGGTGCACGAGTGGGTTACA
TCGAACTGGATCTCAACAGCGGTAAGATCCTTGAGAGTTTTCGCCCCGAAGAACGTTTTCCAATGATGAG
CACTTTTAAAGTTCTGCTATGTGGCGCGGTATTATCCCGTATTGACGCCGGGCAAGAGCAACTCGGTCGC
CGCATACACTATTCTCAGAATGACTTGGTTGAGTACTCACCAGTCACAGAAAAGCATCTTACGGATGGCA
TGACAGTAAGAGAATTATGCAGTGCTGCCATAACCATGAGTGATAACACTGCGGCCAACTTACTTCTGAC
AACGATCGGAGGACCGAAGGAGCTAACCGCTTTTTTGCACAACATGGGGGATCATGTAACTCGCCTTGAT
CGTTGGGAACCGGAGCTGAATGAAGCCATACCAAACGACGAGCGTGACACCACGATGCCTGTAGCAATGG
CAACAACGTTGCGCAAACTATTAACTGGCGAACTACTTACTCTAGCTTCCCGGCAACAATTAATAGACTG
GATGGAGGCGGATAAAGTTGCAGGACCACTTCTGCGCTCGGCCCTTCCGGCTGGCTGGTTTATTGCTGAT
AAATCTGGAGCCGGTGAGCGTGGGTCCCGCGGTATCATTGCAGCACTGGGGCCAGATGGTAAGCCCTCCC
GTATCGTAGTTATCTACACGACGGGGAGTCAGGCAACTATGGATGAACGAAATAGACAGATCGCTGAGAT
AGGTGCCTCACTGATTAAGCATTGGTAACTGTCAGACCAAGTTTACTCATATATACTTTAGATTGATTTA
AAACTTCATTTTTAATTTAAAAGGATCTAGGTGAAGATCCTTTTTGATAATCTCATGACCAAAATCCCTT
AACGTGAGTTTTCGTTCCACTGAGCGTCAGACCCCGTAGAAAAGATCAAAGGATCTTCTTGAGATCCTTT
TTTTCTGCGCGTAATCTGCTGCTTGCAAACAAAAAAACCACCGCTACCAGCGGTGGTTTGTTTGCCGGAT
CAAGAGCTACCAACTCTTTTTCCGAAGGTAACTGGCTTCAGCAGAGCGCAGATACCAAATACTGTTCTTC
TAGTGTAGCCGTAGTTAGGCCACCACTTCAAGAACTCTGTAGCACCGCCTACATACCTCGCTCTGCTAAT
CCTGTTACCAGTGGCTGCTGCCAGTGGCGATAAGTCGTGTCTTACCGGGTTGGACTCAAGACGATAGTTA
CCGGATAAGGCGCAGCGGTCGGGCTGAACGGGGGGTTCGTGCACACAGCCCAGCTTGGAGCGAACGACCT
ACACCGAACTGAGATACCTACAGCGTGAGCTATGAGAAAGCGCCACGCTTCCCGAAGGGAGAAAGGCGGA
CAGGTATCCGGTAAGCGGCAGGGTCGGAACAGGAGAGCGCACGAGGGAGCTTCCAGGGGGAAACGCCTGG
TATCTTTATAGTCCTGTCGGGTTTCGCCACCTCTGACTTGAGCGTCGATTTTTGTGATGCTCGTCAGGGG
GGCGGAGCCTATGGAAAAACGCCAGCAACGCGGCCTTTTTACGGTTCCTGGCCTTTTGCTGGCCTTTTGC
T
Features (pLannotate 1.2.2; 11 found; start..end, strand, type, name):
      1..127     +  rep_origin     RSF ori (fragment): Plasmids containing the RSF 1030 origin of replication can be propagated in E. coli cells that contain additional plasmids with compatible origins.
    129..221     +  CDS            lacI (fragment): lac repressor; lacI; The lac repressor binds to the lac operator to inhibit transcription in E. coli. This inhibition can be relieved by adding lactose or isopropyl-β-D-thiogalactopyranoside (IPTG).
    234..255     +  protein_bind   CAP binding site: CAP binding activates transcription in the presence of cAMP. E. coli catabolite activator protein
    270..300     +  promoter       lac promoter: promoter for the E. coli lac operon
    308..324     +  protein_bind   lac operator: The lac repressor binds to the lac operator to inhibit transcription in E. coli. This inhibition can be relieved by adding lactose or isopropyl-β-D-thiogalactopyranoside (IPTG). lac repressor encoded by lacI
    380..396     +  promoter       T7 promoter (fragment): promoter for bacteriophage T7 RNA polymerase
    549..4650    +  CDS            dCas9 (fragment): catalytically dead mutant of the Cas9 endonuclease from the Streptococcus pyogenes Type II CRISPR/Cas system RNA-guided DNA-binding protein that lacks endonuclease activity due to the D10A mutation in the RuvC catalytic domain and the N863A mutation in the HNH catalytic domain
   4752..6782    +  CDS            gag-pol (fragment): POL_MLVMS - Experimental evidence at protein level: Swiss-Prot protein existence level 1. [Integrase]: Catalyzes viral DNA integration into the host chromosome, by performing a series of DNA cutting and joining reactions. This enzyme activity takes place after virion entry into a cell and reverse transcription of the RNA genome in dsDNA. The first step in the integration process is 3' processing. This step requires a complex comprising the viral genome, matrix protein and integrase. This complex is called the pre-integration complex (PIC). The integrase protein removes 2 nucleotides from each
   7323..7427    +  promoter       AmpR promoter: bla
   7428..8288    +  CDS            AmpR: β-lactamase; bla; confers resistance to ampicillin, carbenicillin, and related antibiotics
   8459..9047    +  rep_origin     ori: high-copy-number ColE1/pMB1/pBR322/pUC origin of replication
