[The description below was written by a language model from this plasmid's Addgene catalogue record and pLannotate feature annotations shown in this document.]
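Description:
PEmax_2star_IVT is a roughly 9.1 kb, ampicillin-selected plasmid intended as a template for in vitro transcription of mRNA encoding PEmax**, a synthetic prime editor variant. It is propagated in E. coli through a high-copy ColE1/pUC-type origin, with β-lactamase (AmpR) expressed from its own promoter. The catalogue lists the backbone as pcDNA3.1 and the promoter as CMV, but the feature annotation of the full sequence detects no CMV promoter. The element found immediately upstream of the coding region is a T7 promoter (annotated as a fragment). This fits the stated IVT purpose, since T7 RNA polymerase would be used to produce the transcript. Short remnants of an RSF origin, lacI, and the lac promoter/operator region lie upstream of it and appear to be backbone carry-over rather than functional payload.

The insert comprises two large adjacent open reading frames on the same strand. The first is a Streptococcus pyogenes Cas9-derived segment, matched by the annotation software to dCas9; in prime editors this component is generally a nickase. The second matches the Moloney murine leukemia virus gag-pol polyprotein and corresponds to the reverse transcriptase domain used in prime editing. In such a fusion, the Cas9 moiety is guided to the target site and the reverse transcriptase copies the edit from a pegRNA template. The record does not state which changes define the "**" variant.

Depositor comments indicate that the plasmid carries an encoded polyA tract, so transcripts are polyadenylated directly from the template. Its exact length cannot be guaranteed, because long homopolymers are difficult to maintain and sequence. The associated work concerns improving prime editing efficiency by raising intracellular dNTP levels.
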