Addgene plasmid #227674: PEmax_2star_IVT
Purpose: plasmid for PEmax** mRNA IVT
Depositing lab: Scot Wolfe. Publication: Increasing intracellular dNTP levels improves prime editing efficiency. Liu P, Ponnienselvan K, Nyalile T, Oikemus S, Joynt AT, Iyer S, Kelly K, Guo D, Kyawe PP, Vanderleeden E, Redick SD, Huang L, Chen Z, Lee JM, Schiffer CA, Harlan DM, Wang JP, Emerson CP Jr, Lawson ND, Watts JK, Sontheimer EJ, Luban J, Wolfe SA. Nat Biotechnol. 2024 Sep 25. doi: 10.1038/s41587-024-02405-x. PubMed 39322763.
Backbone
  Vector backbone: pcDNA3.1
  Vector type: Mammalian Expression, CRISPR
Growth in bacteria
  Bacterial resistance: Ampicillin, 100 μg/mL
  Growth temperature: 30°C
  Growth strain: NEB Stable
  Copy number: High Copy
Gene/Insert
  Gene/Insert name: PEmax_2_star
  Species: Synthetic
  Promoter: CMV
  Cloning method: Gibson Cloning
  Sequencing primers: 5′ T7 ptomoter
Terms and licenses: Academic/Nonprofit Terms; Industry Terms: Not Available to Industry
Depositor comments: Due to the difficulties of maintaining and sequencing long homopolymers, Addgene cannot guarantee the exact length of polyA sequence
How to cite: PEmax_2star_IVT was a gift from Scot Wolfe (Addgene plasmid # 227674)
